>Addgene plasmid #104842 | pAAV-b2AR-hLOV1-TEVcs-FLAG-GAL4-V5 | addgene full sequence | sequence record 201550 | Addgene NGS Result
CCTGCAGGCAGCTGCGCGCTCGCTCGCTCACTGAGGCCGCCCGGGCGTCGGGCGACCTTTGGTCGCCCGG
CCTCAGTGAGCGAGCGAGCGCGCAGAGAGGGAGTGGCCAACTCCATCACTAGGGGTTCCTGCGGCCGCAC
GCGTTGTACATAGTAATCAATTACGGGGTCATTAGTTCATAGCCCATATATGGAGTTCCGCGTTACATAA
CTTACGGTAAATGGCCCGCCTGGCTGACCGCCCAACGACCCCCGCCCATTGACGTCAATAATGACGTATG
TTCCCATAGTAACGCCAATAGGGACTTTCCATTGACGTCAATGGGTGGAGTATTTACGGTAAACTGCCCA
CTTGGCAGTACATCAAGTGTATCATATGCCAAGTACGCCCCCTATTGACGTCAATGACGGTAAATGGCCC
GCCTGGCATTATGCCCAGTACATGACCTTATGGGACTTTCCTACTTGGCAGTACATCTACGTATTAGTCA
TCGCTATTACCATGGTGATGCGGTTTTGGCAGTACATCAATGGGCGTGGATAGCGGTTTGACTCACGGGG
ATTTCCAAGTCTCCACCCCATTGACGTCAATGGGAGTTTGTTTTGGCACCAAAATCAACGGGACTTTCCA
AAATGTCGTAACAACTCCGCCCCATTGACGCAAATGGGCGGTAGGCGTGTACGGTGGGAGGTCTATATAA
GCAGAGCTCTCTGGCTAACTAGAGAACCCACTGCTTACTGGCTTATCGAAATTAATACGACTCACTATAG
GGAGACCCAAGCTTGCCACCATGGGGCAACCCGGGAACGGCAGCGCCTTCTTGCTGGCACCCAATAGAAG
CCATGCGCCGGACCACGACGTCACGCAGCAGAGGGACGAGGTGTGGGTGGTGGGCATGGGCATCGTCATG
TCTCTCATCGTCCTGGCCATCGTGTTTGGCAATGTGCTGGTCATCACAGCCATTGCCAAGTTCGAGCGTC
TGCAGACGGTCACCAACTACTTCATCACTTCACTGGCCTGTGCTGATCTGGTCATGGGCCTGGCAGTGGT
GCCCTTTGGGGCCGCCCATATTCTTATGAAAATGTGGACTTTTGGCAACTTCTGGTGCGAGTTTTGGACT
TCCATTGATGTGCTGTGCGTCACGGCCAGCATTGAGACCCTGTGCGTGATCGCAGTGGATCGCTACTTTG
CCATTACTTCACCTTTCAAGTACCAGAGCCTGCTGACCAAGAATAAGGCCCGGGTGATCATTCTGATGGT
GTGGATTGTGTCAGGCCTTACCTCCTTCTTGCCCATTCAGATGCACTGGTACCGGGCCACCCACCAGGAA
GCCATCAACTGCTATGCCAATGAGACCTGCTGTGACTTCTTCACGAACCAAGCCTATGCCATTGCCTCTT
CCATCGTGTCCTTCTACGTTCCCCTGGTGATCATGGTCTTCGTCTACTCCAGGGTCTTTCAGGAGGCCAA
AAGGCAGCTCCAGAAGATTGACAAATCTGAGGGCCGCTTCCATGTCCAGAACCTTAGCCAGGTGGAGCAG
GATGGGCGGACGGGGCATGGACTCCGCAGATCTTCCAAGTTCTGCTTGAAGGAGCACAAAGCCCTCAAGA
CGTTAGGCATCATCATGGGCACTTTCACCCTCTGCTGGCTGCCCTTCTTCATCGTTAACATTGTGCATGT
GATCCAGGATAACCTCATCCGTAAGGAAGTTTACATCCTCCTAAATTGGATAGGCTATGTCAATTCTGGT
TTCAATCCCCTTATCTACTGCCGGAGCCCAGATTTCAGGATTGCCTTCCAGGAGCTTCTGTGCCTGCGCA
GGTCTTCTTTGAAGGCCTATGGGAATGGCTACTCCAGCAACGGCAACACAGGGGAGCAGAGTGGATATCA
CGTGGAACAGGAGAAAGAAAATAAACTGCTGTGTGAAGACCTCCCAGGCACGGAAGACTTTGTGGGCCAT
CAAGGTACTGTGCCTAGCGATAACATTGATTCACAAGGGAGGAATTGTAGTACAAATGACTCACTGCTGG
AGCTGGCCGAGAAGCTGGCCGGCCTGGACATCAACGGTGGAGCTAGCGAGTTTCGGGCAACCACACTGGA
ACGGATCGAGAAAAGCTTCGTGATTACTGATCCGAGACTGCCTGACAACCCAATCATTTTTGTGAGCGAT
TCCTTCCTGCAGCTGACAGAATATTCTCGGGAAGAGATCCTGGGGCGCAATTGCCGTTTTCTGCAGGGAC
CCGAGACAGACCGTGCCACTGTTCGGAAAATCAGAGATGCTATTGACAACCAGACTGAAGTGACCGTTCA
GCTGATCAATTATACCAAGAGCGGCAAGAAGTTCTGGAACGTGTTCCACCTGCAGCCGATGCGCGATTAT
AAGGGCGACGTCCAGTACTTCATTGGCGTGCAGCTGGATGGCACCGAACGTCTTCATGGCGCCGCTGAGC
GTGAGGCGGTCTGCCTGGTCAAAAAGACAGCCTTTCAGATTGCTGAGAACCTGTACTTCCAGATGGGCGG
AGGATCCGACTACAAGGATGACGACGATAAGAAGCTACTGTCTTCTATCGAACAAGCATGCGATATTTGC
CGACTTAAAAAGCTCAAGTGCTCCAAAGAAAAACCGAAGTGCGCCAAGTGTCTGAAGAACAACTGGGAGT
GTCGCTACTCTCCCAAAACCAAAAGGTCTCCGCTGACTAGGGCACATCTGACAGAAGTGGAATCAAGGCT
AGAAAGACTGGAACAGCTATTTCTACTGATTTTTCCTCGAGAAGACCTTGACATGATTTTGAAAATGGAT
TCTTTACAGGATATAAAAGCATTGTTAACAGGATTATTTGTACAAGATAATGTGAATAAAGATGCCGTCA
CAGATAGATTGGCTTCAGTGGAGACTGATATGCCTCTAACATTGAGACAGCATAGAATAAGTGCGACATC
ATCATCGGAAGAGAGTAGTAACAAAGGTCAAAGACAGTTGACTGTATCGGCCAATTTTAATCAAAGTGGG
AATATTGCTGATAGCTCATTGTCCTTCACTTTCACTAACAGTAGCAACGGTCCGAACCTCATAACAACTC
AAACAAATTCTCAAGCGCTTTCACAACCAATTGCCTCCTCTAACGTTCATGATAACTTCATGAATAATGA
AATCACGGCTAGTAAAATTGATGATGGTAATAATTCAAAACCACTGTCACCTGGTTGGACGGACCAAACT
GCGTATAACGCGTTTGGAATCACTACAGGGATGTTTAATACCACTACAATGGATGATGTATATAACTATC
TATTCGATGATGAAGATACCCCACCAAACCCAAAAAAAGAGGGCAAGCCGATCCCTAACCCTCTGCTGGG
CCTGGACAGCACTTAAGAATTCCTCGAGCTAGAGCTCGCTGATCAGCCTCGACTGTGCCTTCTAGTTGCC
AGCCATCTGTTGTTTGCCCCTCCCCCGTGCCTTCCTTGACCCTGGAAGGTGCCACTCCCACTGTCCTTTC
CTAATAAAATGAGGAAATTGCATCGCATTGTCTGAGTAGGTGTCATTCTATTCTGGGGGGTGGGGTGGGG
CAGGACAGCAAGGGGGAGGATTGGGAAGACAATAGCAGGCATGCTGGGGAGGTAACCACGTGCGGACCGA
GCGGCCGCAGGAACCCCTAGTGATGGAGTTGGCCACTCCCTCTCTGCGCGCTCGCTCGCTCACTGAGGCC
GGGCGACCAAAGGTCGCCCGACGCCCGGGCTTTGCCCGGGCGGCCTCAGTGAGCGAGCGAGCGCGCAGCT
GCCTGCAGGGGCGCCTGATGCGGTATTTTCTCCTTACGCATCTGTGCGGTATTTCACACCGCATA
[95 nt withheld, positions 3846-3940]
T
[46 nt withheld, positions 3942-3987]
C
[141 nt withheld, positions 3989-4129]
CCTTTGACGTTGGAGTCCACGTTCTTT
[37 nt withheld, positions 4157-4193]
ACTCTATCTCGGGCTATTCTTTTGATTTATAAGGGATTTTGCCGATTTCGGTCTATTGGTTAAAAAATGA
GCTGATTTAACAAAAATTTAACGCGAATTTTAACAAAATATTAACGTTTACAATTTTATGGTGCACTCTC
AGTACAATCTGCTCTGATGCCGCATAGTTAAGCCAGCCCCGACACCCGCCAACACCCGCTGACGCGCCCT
GACGGGCTTGTCTGCTCCCGGCATCCGCTTACAGACAAGCTGTGACCGTCTCCGGGAGCTGCATGTGTCA
GAGGTTTTCACCGTCATCACCGAAACGCGCGAGACGAAAGGGCCTCGTGATACGCCTATTTTTATAGGTT
AATGTCATGATAATAATGGTTTCTTAGACGTCAGGTGGCACTTTTCGGGGAAATGTGCGCGGAACCCCTA
TTTGTTTATTTTTCTAAATACATTCAAATATGTATCCGCTCATGAGACAATAACCCTGATAAATGCTTCA
ATAATATTGAAAAAGGAAGAGTATGAGTATTCAACATTTCCGTGTCGCCCTTATTCCCTTTTTTGCGGCA
TTTTGCCTTCCTGTTTTTGCTCACCCAGAAACGCTGGTGAAAGTAAAAGATGCTGAAGATCAGTTGGGTG
CACGAGTGGGTTACATCGAACTGGATCTCAACAGCGGTAAGATCCTTGAGAGTTTTCGCCCCGAAGAACG
TTTTCCAATGATGAGCACTTTTAAAGTTCTGCTATGTGGCGCGGTATTATCCCGTATTGACGCCGGGCAA
GAGCAACTCGGTCGCCGCATACACTATTCTCAGAATGACTTGGTTGAGTACTCACCAGTCACAGAAAAGC
ATCTTACGGATGGCATGACAGTAAGAGAATTATGCAGTGCTGCCATAACCATGAGTGATAACACTGCGGC
CAACTTACTTCTGACAACGATCGGAGGACCGAAGGAGCTAACCGCTTTTTTGCACAACATGGGGGATCAT
GTAACTCGCCTTGATCGTTGGGAACCGGAGCTGAATGAAGCCATACCAAACGACGAGCGTGACACCACGA
TGCCTGTAGCAATGGCAACAACGTTGCGCAAACTATTAACTGGCGAACTACTTACTCTAGCTTCCCGGCA
ACAATTAATAGACTGGATGGAGGCGGATAAAGTTGCAGGACCACTTCTGCGCTCGGCCCTTCCGGCTGGC
TGGTTTATTGCTGATAAATCTGGAGCCGGTGAGCGTGGAAGCCGCGGTATCATTGCAGCACTGGGGCCAG
ATGGTAAGCCCTCCCGTATCGTAGTTATCTACACGACGGGGAGTCAGGCAACTATGGATGAACGAAATAG
ACAGATCGCTGAGATAGGTGCCTCACTGATTAAGCATTGGTAACTGTCAGACCAAGTTTACTCATATATA
CTTTAGATTGATTTAAAACTTCATTTTTAATTTAAAAGGATCTAGGTGAAGATCCTTTTTGATAATCTCA
TGACCAAAATCCCTTAACGTGAGTTTTCGTTCCACTGAGCGTCAGACCCCGTAGAAAAGATCAAAGGATC
TTCTTGAGATCCTTTTTTTCTGCGCGTAATCTGCTGCTTGCAAACAAAAAAACCACCGCTACCAGCGGTG
GTTTGTTTGCCGGATCAAGAGCTACCAACTCTTTTTCCGAAGGTAACTGGCTTCAGCAGAGCGCAGATAC
CAAATACTGTTCTTCTAGTGTAGCCGTAGTTAGGCCACCACTTCAAGAACTCTGTAGCACCGCCTACATA
CCTCGCTCTGCTAATCCTGTTACCAGTGGCTGCTGCCAGTGGCGATAAGTCGTGTCTTACCGGGTTGGAC
TCAAGACGATAGTTACCGGATAAGGCGCAGCGGTCGGGCTGAACGGGGGGTTCGTGCACACAGCCCAGCT
TGGAGCGAACGACCTACACCGAACTGAGATACCTACAGCGTGAGCTATGAGAAAGCGCCACGCTTCCCGA
AGGGAGAAAGGCGGACAGGTATCCGGTAAGCGGCAGGGTCGGAACAGGAGAGCGCACGAGGGAGCTTCCA
GGGGGAAACGCCTGGTATCTTTATAGTCCTGTCGGGTTTCGCCACCTCTGACTTGAGCGTCGATTTTTGT
GATGCTCGTCAGGGGGGCGGAGCCTATGGAAAAACGCCAGCAACGCGGCCTTTTTACGGTTCCTGGCCTT
TTGCTGGCCTTTTGCTCACATGT
Features (pLannotate 1.2.2; 21 found; start..end, strand, type, name):
     12..39      +  repeat_region  AAV2 ITR (fragment): inverted terminal repeat of adeno-associated virus serotype 2 inverted
     68..95      +  repeat_region  AAV2 ITR (fragment): inverted terminal repeat of adeno-associated virus serotype 2 inverted
    201..504     +  enhancer       CMV enhancer: human cytomegalovirus immediate early enhancer
    505..708     +  promoter       CMV promoter: human cytomegalovirus (CMV) immediate early promoter
    704..737     +  LTR            5' LTR (truncated) (fragment): truncated 5' long terminal repeat (LTR) from HIV-1
    753..771     +  promoter       T7 promoter: promoter for bacteriophage T7 RNA polymerase
    791..2029    +  CDS            ADRB2: ADRB2_HUMAN - Also known as ADRB2R, B2AR. Experimental evidence at protein level: Swiss-Prot protein existence level 1. Beta-adrenergic receptors mediate the catecholamine-induced activation of adenylate cyclase through the action of G proteins. The beta-2-adrenergic receptor binds epinephrine with an approximately 30- fold greater affinity than it does norepinephrine. From Homo sapiens (Human).
   2105..2422    +  CDS            miniSOG: miniSOG is a basic (constitutively fluorescent) cyan fluorescent protein published in 2011, derived from Arabidopsis thaliana. It requires the cofactor flavin for fluorescence.
   2531..2552    +  CDS            3xFLAG (fragment): three tandem FLAG® epitope tags
   2551..2989    +  CDS            GAL4 DNA binding domain (fragment): DNA binding domain of the GAL4 transcriptional activator; Saccharomyces cerevisiae GAL4 (truncated)
   2990..3331    +  CDS            GAL4 activation domain: activation domain of the GAL4 transcriptional activator; Saccharomyces cerevisiae GAL4 (truncated)
   3335..3360    +  misc_feature   12Pktag (fragment)
   3413..3620    +  polyA_signal   bGH poly(A) signal: bovine growth hormone polyadenylation signal
   3649..3789    +  repeat_region  AAV2 ITR: inverted terminal repeat of adeno-associated virus serotype 2 inverted
   3794..3845    -  misc_feature   bom (fragment): basis of mobility region from pBR322
   3864..4319    +  rep_origin     f1 ori (sequence partly withheld): f1 bacteriophage origin of replication; arrow indicates direction of (+) strand synthesis
   4320..4369    -  misc_feature   bom (fragment): basis of mobility region from pBR322
   4471..4506    -  CDS            rop (fragment): Rop protein, which maintains plasmids at low copy number; rop
   4601..4705    +  promoter       AmpR promoter: bla
   4706..5566    +  CDS            AmpR: β-lactamase; bla; confers resistance to ampicillin, carbenicillin, and related antibiotics
   5737..6325    +  rep_origin     ori: high-copy-number ColE1/pMB1/pBR322/pUC origin of replication
