[The description below was written by a language model from this plasmid's Addgene catalogue record and pLannotate feature annotations shown in this document.]
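Description:
pAAV-b2AR-hLOV1-TEVcs-FLAG-GAL4-V5 is a 6.4 kb AAV transfer plasmid for mammalian expression, built on a pAAV backbone. The expression cassette lies between AAV2 inverted terminal repeats, which allow it to be packaged into recombinant AAV. The annotation detects only short fragments of the upstream ITR, while the downstream one is called in full. In bacteria the plasmid is maintained at high copy from a ColE1/pUC-type origin and selected with ampicillin (AmpR/β-lactamase). An f1 origin is also present.

The payload is a single fusion protein driven by the CMV enhancer/promoter and terminated by a bovine growth hormone polyadenylation signal. It starts with the human β2-adrenergic receptor (ADRB2), a G protein-coupled receptor. This is followed by the hLOV1 light-sensing domain, which the automated annotation labels miniSOG, most likely because miniSOG is itself LOV-derived. Next come a TEV protease cleavage site (named in the construct title but not separately annotated), a FLAG epitope, the yeast GAL4 DNA-binding and activation domains, and a C-terminal V5 tag, which is probably what the fragmentary "12Pktag" call reflects.

The record identifies this as the transcription factor component of the β2AR SPARK system, a tool for time-gated detection of protein-protein interactions with a transcriptional readout. The architecture suggests that GAL4 stays tethered to the membrane receptor until the TEV site is cut. LOV domains are commonly used to cage such a site in the dark, so release would need both light and a protease brought close by a receptor-interacting partner. Freed GAL4 could then drive a GAL4-responsive reporter. The protease and reporter components are not on this plasmid and would have to be supplied separately.
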