Addgene plasmid #104842: pAAV-b2AR-hLOV1-TEVcs-FLAG-GAL4-V5
Purpose: b2AR-SPARK TF component
Depositing lab: Alice Ting. Depositing organization: Stanford University. Publication: Time-gated detection of protein-protein interactions with transcriptional readout. Kim MW, Wang W, Sanchez MI, Coukos R, von Zastrow M, Ting AY. Elife. 2017 Nov 30;6. doi: 10.7554/eLife.30233. PubMed 29189201.
Backbone
  Vector backbone: pAAV
  Vector type: Mammalian Expression, AAV
Growth in bacteria
  Bacterial resistance: Ampicillin, 100 μg/mL
  Growth temperature: 37°C
  Growth strain: NEB Stable
  Copy number: High Copy
Gene/Insert
  Gene/Insert name: hLOV1-TEVcs-FLAG-GAL4-V5
  Species: Synthetic
  Promoter: CMV
  Cloning method: Unknown
  Sequencing primers: 5′ CMV-F
Terms and licenses: Academic/Nonprofit Terms; Industry Terms: Not Available to Industry
How to cite: pAAV-b2AR-hLOV1-TEVcs-FLAG-GAL4-V5 was a gift from Alice Ting (Addgene plasmid # 104842 ; http://n2t.net/addgene:104842 ; RRID:Addgene_104842)
